Addgene plasmid #51964: Yellow Cameleon-Nano50/pcDNA3
Purpose: mammalian expression of Yellow Cameleon-Nano50, an ultrasensitive Ca2+ indicator with Kd = 50 nM
Depositing lab: Takeharu Nagai. Publication: Spontaneous network activity visualized by ultrasensitive Ca(2+) indicators, yellow Cameleon-Nano. Horikawa K, Yamada Y, Matsuda T, Kobayashi K, Hashimoto M, Matsu-ura T, Miyawaki A, Michikawa T, Mikoshiba K, Nagai T. Nat Methods. 2010 Sep;7(9):729-32. doi: 10.1038/nmeth.1488. Epub 2010 Aug 8. PubMed 20693999.
Backbone
  Vector backbone: pcDNA3
  Backbone manufacturer: Invitrogen
  Vector type: Mammalian Expression
  Selectable markers: Neomycin (select with G418)
Growth in bacteria
  Bacterial resistance: Ampicillin, 100 μg/mL
  Growth temperature: 37°C
  Growth strain: DH5alpha
  Copy number: High Copy
Gene/Insert
  Gene/Insert name: Yellow Cameleon-Nano50
  Species: Synthetic
  Insert size (bp): 2000
  Cloning method: Restriction Enzyme; 5′ cloning site BamHI (not destroyed); 3′ cloning site EcoRI (not destroyed)
  Sequencing primers: 5′ CMV-F; 3′ BGHrev
Terms and licenses: Academic/Nonprofit Terms; Industry Terms: Not Available to Industry
Depositor comments: GenBank accession number: GU071085
How to cite: Yellow Cameleon-Nano50/pcDNA3 was a gift from Takeharu Nagai (Addgene plasmid # 51964 ; http://n2t.net/addgene:51964 ; RRID:Addgene_51964)
