[The description below was written by a language model from this plasmid's Addgene catalogue record and pLannotate feature annotations shown in this document.]
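Description:
Yellow Cameleon-Nano50/pcDNA3 is a mammalian expression plasmid built on the pcDNA3 backbone that encodes a genetically encoded, FRET-based calcium indicator. It is propagated in E. coli as a high-copy plasmid through a ColE1/pUC-type origin with ampicillin selection (AmpR under its own bla promoter), and it also carries an f1 origin for single-stranded DNA production. For selection in mammalian cells, an SV40 early promoter drives the neomycin phosphotransferase gene, terminated by an SV40 polyadenylation signal, allowing G418 selection of stable transfectants. The sequenced record is about 7.4 kb.

The synthetic insert of roughly 2 kb sits between BamHI and EcoRI sites, downstream of the human CMV immediate-early enhancer and promoter and upstream of the bovine growth hormone polyadenylation signal. Flanking T7 and SP6 promoters are the standard pcDNA3 elements for in vitro transcription. The open reading frame is annotated as a single fusion: an enhanced cyan fluorescent protein as FRET donor, a calmodulin segment, a short peptide matching myosin light chain kinase (the calmodulin-binding peptide), and the circularly permuted cp173Venus yellow fluorescent protein as acceptor. When calcium binds calmodulin, it wraps around the kinase-derived peptide. The resulting conformational change alters energy transfer from the cyan to the yellow protein, giving a ratiometric readout. There is an unannotated gap between the calmodulin and peptide features, presumably containing the remaining calmodulin sequence and a linker, though the record does not describe it. This variant is described as ultrasensitive, with a Kd of 50 nM. It is therefore suited to imaging small or near-resting calcium changes, such as spontaneous network activity, in transfected mammalian cells.

A few short annotations, such as the truncated HIV-1 LTR, ble and lacI fragments, are likely incidental matches within backbone sequence.
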