Features (pLannotate 1.2.2; 24 found; start..end, strand, type, name):
     30..82      -  misc_feature   bom (fragment): basis of mobility region from pBR322
    237..616     +  enhancer       CMV enhancer: human cytomegalovirus immediate early enhancer
    617..820     +  promoter       CMV promoter: human cytomegalovirus (CMV) immediate early promoter
    816..849     +  LTR            5' LTR (truncated) (fragment): truncated 5' long terminal repeat (LTR) from HIV-1
    865..883     +  promoter       T7 promoter: promoter for bacteriophage T7 RNA polymerase
    922..1599    +  CDS            Enhanced Cyan-Emitting GFP: Enhanced Cyan-Emitting GFP is a basic (constitutively fluorescent) cyan fluorescent protein published in 2002, derived from Aequorea victoria.
   1603..1959    +  CDS            CALMA_ARBPU (fragment): Experimental evidence at protein level: Swiss-Prot protein existence level 1. Calmodulin mediates the control of a large number of enzymes, ion channels and other proteins by Ca(2+). Among the enzymes to be stimulated by the calmodulin-Ca(2+) complex are a number of protein kinases and phosphatases. From Arbacia punctulata (Punctuate sea urchin).
   2059..2136    +  CDS            MYLK2 (fragment): MYLK2_HUMAN - Experimental evidence at protein level: Swiss-Prot protein existence level 1. Implicated in the level of global muscle contraction and cardiac function. Phosphorylates a specific serine in the N-terminus of a myosin light chain. From Homo sapiens (Human).
   2143..2877    +  CDS            cp173Venus: circularly permuted form of the Venus yellow fluorescent protein (Nagai et al., 2004) efficient FRET acceptor for CFP
   2941..2959    -  promoter       SP6 promoter: promoter for bacteriophage SP6 RNA polymerase
   2985..3209    +  polyA_signal   bGH poly(A) signal: bovine growth hormone polyadenylation signal
   3213..3234    +  promoter       SV40 promoter (fragment): SV40 enhancer and early promoter
   3255..3683    +  rep_origin     f1 ori (sequence partly withheld): f1 bacteriophage origin of replication; arrow indicates direction of (+) strand synthesis
   3697..4026    +  promoter       SV40 promoter: SV40 enhancer and early promoter
   4093..4884    +  CDS            neo: KKA2_KLEPN - Also known as kan, nptII. Experimental evidence at protein level: Swiss-Prot protein existence level 1. Resistance to kanamycin, neomycin, paromomycin, ribostamycin, butirosin and gentamicin B. From Klebsiella pneumoniae.
   4908..5066    +  CDS            ble (fragment): BLE_KLEPN - Experimental evidence at protein level: Swiss-Prot protein existence level 1. Binding protein with a strong affinity to the bleomycin family of antibiotics. Binds to CL990; an antimitotic-antibiotic compound. From Klebsiella pneumoniae.
   5061..5182    +  polyA_signal   SV40 poly(A) signal: SV40 polyadenylation signal
   5255..5271    -  protein_bind   lac operator: The lac repressor binds to the lac operator to inhibit transcription in E. coli. This inhibition can be relieved by adding lactose or isopropyl-β-D-thiogalactopyranoside (IPTG). lac repressor encoded by lacI
   5279..5309    -  promoter       lac promoter: promoter for the E. coli lac operon
   5324..5345    -  protein_bind   CAP binding site: CAP binding activates transcription in the presence of cAMP. E. coli catabolite activator protein
   5358..5450    -  CDS            lacI (fragment): lac repressor; lacI; The lac repressor binds to the lac operator to inhibit transcription in E. coli. This inhibition can be relieved by adding lactose or isopropyl-β-D-thiogalactopyranoside (IPTG).
   5633..6221    -  rep_origin     ori: high-copy-number ColE1/pMB1/pBR322/pUC origin of replication
   6392..7252    -  CDS            AmpR: β-lactamase; bla; confers resistance to ampicillin, carbenicillin, and related antibiotics
   7253..7357    -  promoter       AmpR promoter: bla
>Addgene plasmid #51964 | Yellow Cameleon-Nano50/pcDNA3 | addgene full sequence | sequence record 234664 | Addgene NGS Result
TCGACGGATCGGGAGATCTCCCGATCCCCTATGGTGCACTCTCAGTACAATCTGCTCTGATGCCGCATAG
TTAAGCCAGTATCTGCTCCCTGCTTGTGTGTTGGAGGTCGCTGAGTAGTGCGCGAGCAAAATTTAAGCTA
CAACAAGGCAAGGCTTGACCGACAATTGCATGAAGAATCTGCTTAGGGTTAGGCGTTTTGCGCTGCTTCG
CGATGTACGGGCCAGATATACGCGTTGACATTGATTATTGACTAGTTATTAATAGTAATCAATTACGGGG
TCATTAGTTCATAGCCCATATATGGAGTTCCGCGTTACATAACTTACGGTAAATGGCCCGCCTGGCTGAC
CGCCCAACGACCCCCGCCCATTGACGTCAATAATGACGTATGTTCCCATAGTAACGCCAATAGGGACTTT
CCATTGACGTCAATGGGTGGAGTATTTACGGTAAACTGCCCACTTGGCAGTACATCAAGTGTATCATATG
CCAAGTACGCCCCCTATTGACGTCAATGACGGTAAATGGCCCGCCTGGCATTATGCCCAGTACATGACCT
TATGGGACTTTCCTACTTGGCAGTACATCTACGTATTAGTCATCGCTATTACCATGGTGATGCGGTTTTG
GCAGTACATCAATGGGCGTGGATAGCGGTTTGACTCACGGGGATTTCCAAGTCTCCACCCCATTGACGTC
AATGGGAGTTTGTTTTGGCACCAAAATCAACGGGACTTTCCAAAATGTCGTAACAACTCCGCCCCATTGA
CGCAAATGGGCGGTAGGCGTGTACGGTGGGAGGTCTATATAAGCAGAGCTCTCTGGCTAACTAGAGAACC
CACTGCTTACTGGCTTATCGAAATTAATACGACTCACTATAGGGAGACCCAAGCTTGGTACCGAGCTCGG
ATCCCATGGTGAGCAAGGGCGAGGAGCTGTTCACCGGGGTGGTGCCCATCCTGGTCGAGCTGGACGGCGA
CGTAAACGGCCACAGGTTCAGCGTGTCCGGCGAGGGCGAGGGCGATGCCACCTACGGCAAGCTGACCCTG
AAGTTCATCTGCACCACCGGCAAGCTGCCCGTGCCCTGGCCCACCCTCGTGACCACCCTGACCTGGGGCG
TGCAGTGCTTCAGCCGCTACCCCGACCACATGAAGCAGCACGACTTCTTCAAGTCCGCCATGCCCGAAGG
CTACGTCCAGGAGCGTACCATCTTCTTCAAGGACGACGGCAACTACAAGACCCGCGCCGAGGTGAAGTTC
GAGGGCGACACCCTGGTGAACCGCATCGAGCTGAAGGGCATCGACTTCAAGGAGGACGGCAACATCCTGG
GGCACAAGCTGGAGTACAACTACATCAGCCACAACGTCTATATCACCGCCGACAAGCAGAAGAACGGCAT
CAAGGCCCACTTCAAGATCCGCCACAACATCGAGGACGGCAGCGTGCAGCTCGCCGACCACTACCAGCAG
AACACCCCCATCGGCGACGGCCCCGTGCTGCTGCCCGACAACCACTACCTGAGCACCCAGTCCGCCCTGA
GCAAAGACCCCAACGAGAAGCGCGATCACATGGTCCTGCTGGAGTTCGTGACCGCCGCCCGCATGCATGA
CCAACTGACAGAAGAGCAGATTGCAGAGTTCAAAGAAGCCTTCTCATTATTCGACAAGGATGGGGACGGC
ACCATCACCACAAAGGAACTTGGCACCGTTATGAGGTCGCTTGGACAAAACCCAACGGAAGCAGAATTGC
AGGATATGATCAATGAAGTCGATGCTGATGGCAATGGAACGATTTACTTTCCTGAATTTCTTACTATGAT
GGCTAGAAAAATGAAGGACACAGACAGCGAAGAGGAAATCCGAGAAGCATTCCGTGTTTTTGACAAGGAT
GGGAACGGCTACATCAGCGCTGCTGAATTACGTCACGTCATGACAAACCTCGGGGAGAAGTTAACAGATG
AAGAAGTTGATGAAATGATAAGGGAAGCAGATATCGATGGTGATGGCCAAGTAAACTATGAAGAGTTTGT
ACAAATGATGACAGCAAAGGGGGGCTCCAAGAGGCGCTGGAAGAAAAACTTCATTGCCGTCAGCGCTGCC
AACCGGTTCAAGAAGATCTCCAGCTCCGGGGCACTGGAGCTCATGGACGGCGGCGTGCAGCTCGCCGACC
ACTACCAGCAGAACACCCCCATCGGCGACGGCCCCGTGCTGCTGCCCGACAACCACTACCTGAGCTACCA
GTCCGCCCTGAGCAAAGACCCCAACGAGAAGCGCGATCACATGGTCCTGCTGGAGTTCGTGACCGCCGCC
GGGATCACTCTCGGCATGGACGAGCTGTACAAGGGTGGCAGCGGTGGCATGGTGAGCAAGGGCGAGGAGC
TGTTCACCGGGGTGGTGCCCATCCTGGTCGAGCTGGACGGCGACGTAAACGGCCACAAGTTCAGCGTGTC
CGGCGAGGGCGAGGGCGATGCCACCTACGGCAAGCTGACCCTGAAGCTGATCTGCACCACCGGCAAGCTG
CCCGTGCCCTGGCCCACCCTCGTGACCACCCTGGGCTACGGCCTGCAGTGCTTCGCCCGCTACCCCGACC
ACATGAAGCAGCACGACTTCTTCAAGTCCGCCATGCCCGAAGGCTACGTCCAGGAGCGCACCATCTTCTT
CAAGGACGACGGCAACTACAAGACCCGCGCCGAGGTGAAGTTCGAGGGCGACACCCTGGTGAACCGCATC
GAGCTGAAGGGCATCGACTTCAAGGAGGACGGCAACATCCTGGGGCACAAGCTGGAGTACAACTACAACA
GCCACAACGTCTATATCACCGCCGACAAGCAGAAGAACGGCATCAAGGCCAACTTCAAGATCCGCCACAA
CATCGAGTAAGAATTCTGCAGATATCCATCACACTGGCGGCCGCTCGAGCATGCATCTAGAGGGCCCTAT
TCTATAGTGTCACCTAAATGCTAGAGCTCGCTGATCAGCCTCGACTGTGCCTTCTAGTTGCCAGCCATCT
GTTGTTTGCCCCTCCCCCGTGCCTTCCTTGACCCTGGAAGGTGCCACTCCCACTGTCCTTTCCTAATAAA
ATGAGGAAATTGCATCGCATTGTCTGAGTAGGTGTCATTCTATTCTGGGGGGTGGGGTGGGGCAGGACAG
CAAGGGGGAGGATTGGGAAGACAATAGCAGGCATGCTGGGGATGCGGTGGGCTCTATGGCTTCTGAGGCG
GAAAGAACCAGCTGGGGCTCTAGGGGGTATCCCC
[124 nt withheld, positions 3255-3378]
C
[91 nt withheld, positions 3380-3470]
A
[49 nt withheld, positions 3472-3520]
CCTTTGACGTTGGAGTCCACGTTCTTT
[37 nt withheld, positions 3548-3584]
ACCCTATCTCGGTCTATTCTTTTGATTTATAAGGGATTTTGCCGATTTCGGCCTATTGGTTAAAAAATGA
GCTGATTTAACAAAAATTTAACGCGAATTAATTCTGTGGAATGTGTGTCAGTTAGGGTGTGGAAAGTCCC
CAGGCTCCCCAGCAGGCAGAAGTATGCAAAGCATGCATCTCAATTAGTCAGCAACCAGGTGTGGAAAGTC
CCCAGGCTCCCCAGCAGGCAGAAGTATGCAAAGCATGCATCTCAATTAGTCAGCAACCATAGTCCCGCCC
CTAACTCCGCCCATCCCGCCCCTAACTCCGCCCAGTTCCGCCCATTCTCCGCCCCATGGCTGACTAATTT
TTTTTATTTATGCAGAGGCCGAGGCCGCCTCTGCCTCTGAGCTATTCCAGAAGTAGTGAGGAGGCTTTTT
TGGAGGCCTAGGCTTTTGCAAAAAGCTCCCGGGAGCTTGTATATCCATTTTCGGATCTGATCAAGAGACA
GGATGAGGATCGTTTCGCATGATTGAACAAGATGGATTGCACGCAGGTTCTCCGGCCGCTTGGGTGGAGA
GGCTATTCGGCTATGACTGGGCACAACAGACAATCGGCTGCTCTGATGCCGCCGTGTTCCGGCTGTCAGC
GCAGGGGCGCCCGGTTCTTTTTGTCAAGACCGACCTGTCCGGTGCCCTGAATGAACTGCAGGACGAGGCA
GCGCGGCTATCGTGGCTGGCCACGACGGGCGTTCCTTGCGCAGCTGTGCTCGACGTTGTCACTGAAGCGG
GAAGGGACTGGCTGCTATTGGGCGAAGTGCCGGGGCAGGATCTCCTGTCATCTCACCTTGCTCCTGCCGA
GAAAGTATCCATCATGGCTGATGCAATGCGGCGGCTGCATACGCTTGATCCGGCTACCTGCCCATTCGAC
CACCAAGCGAAACATCGCATCGAGCGAGCACGTACTCGGATGGAAGCCGGTCTTGTCGATCAGGATGATC
TGGACGAAGAGCATCAGGGGCTCGCGCCAGCCGAACTGTTCGCCAGGCTCAAGGCGCGCATGCCCGACGG
CGAGGATCTCGTCGTGACCCATGGCGATGCCTGCTTGCCGAATATCATGGTGGAAAATGGCCGCTTTTCT
GGATTCATCGACTGTGGCCGGCTGGGTGTGGCGGACCGCTATCAGGACATAGCGTTGGCTACCCGTGATA
TTGCTGAAGAGCTTGGCGGCGAATGGGCTGACCGCTTCCTCGTGCTTTACGGTATCGCCGCTCCCGATTC
GCAGCGCATCGCCTTCTATCGCCTTCTTGACGAGTTCTTCTGAGCGGGACTCTGGGGTTCGAAATGACCG
ACCAAGCGACGCCCAACCTGCCATCACGAGATTTCGATTCCACCGCCGCCTTCTATGAAAGGTTGGGCTT
CGGAATCGTTTTCCGGGACGCCGGCTGGATGATCCTCCAGCGCGGGGATCTCATGCTGGAGTTCTTCGCC
CACCCCAACTTGTTTATTGCAGCTTATAATGGTTACAAATAAAGCAATAGCATCACAAATTTCACAAATA
AAGCATTTTTTTCACTGCATTCTAGTTGTGGTTTGTCCAAACTCATCAATGTATCTTATCATGTCTGTAT
ACCGTCGACCTCTAGCTAGAGCTTGGCGTAATCATGGTCATAGCTGTTTCCTGTGTGAAATTGTTATCCG
CTCACAATTCCACACAACATACGAGCCGGAAGCATAAAGTGTAAAGCCTGGGGTGCCTAATGAGTGAGCT
AACTCACATTAATTGCGTTGCGCTCACTGCCCGCTTTCCAGTCGGGAAACCTGTCGTGCCAGCTGCATTA
ATGAATCGGCCAACGCGCGGGGAGAGGCGGTTTGCGTATTGGGCGCTCTTCCGCTTCCTCGCTCACTGAC
TCGCTGCGCTCGGTCGTTCGGCTGCGGCGAGCGGTATCAGCTCACTCAAAGGCGGTAATACGGTTATCCA
CAGAATCAGGGGATAACGCAGGAAAGAACATGTGAGCAAAAGGCCAGCAAAAGGCCAGGAACCGTAAAAA
GGCCGCGTTGCTGGCGTTTTTCCATAGGCTCCGCCCCCCTGACGAGCATCACAAAAATCGACGCTCAAGT
CAGAGGTGGCGAAACCCGACAGGACTATAAAGATACCAGGCGTTTCCCCCTGGAAGCTCCCTCGTGCGCT
CTCCTGTTCCGACCCTGCCGCTTACCGGATACCTGTCCGCCTTTCTCCCTTCGGGAAGCGTGGCGCTTTC
TCATAGCTCACGCTGTAGGTATCTCAGTTCGGTGTAGGTCGTTCGCTCCAAGCTGGGCTGTGTGCACGAA
CCCCCCGTTCAGCCCGACCGCTGCGCCTTATCCGGTAACTATCGTCTTGAGTCCAACCCGGTAAGACACG
ACTTATCGCCACTGGCAGCAGCCACTGGTAACAGGATTAGCAGAGCGAGGTATGTAGGCGGTGCTACAGA
GTTCTTGAAGTGGTGGCCTAACTACGGCTACACTAGAAGAACAGTATTTGGTATCTGCGCTCTGCTGAAG
CCAGTTACCTTCGGAAAAAGAGTTGGTAGCTCTTGATCCGGCAAACAAACCACCGCTGGTAGCGGTGGTT
TTTTTGTTTGCAAGCAGCAGATTACGCGCAGAAAAAAAGGATCTCAAGAAGATCCTTTGATCTTTTCTAC
GGGGTCTGACGCTCAGTGGAACGAAAACTCACGTTAAGGGATTTTGGTCATGAGATTATCAAAAAGGATC
TTCACCTAGATCCTTTTAAATTAAAAATGAAGTTTTAAATCAATCTAAAGTATATATGAGTAAACTTGGT
CTGACAGTTACCAATGCTTAATCAGTGAGGCACCTATCTCAGCGATCTGTCTATTTCGTTCATCCATAGT
TGCCTGACTCCCCGTCGTGTAGATAACTACGATACGGGAGGGCTTACCATCTGGCCCCAGTGCTGCAATG
ATACCGCGAGACCCACGCTCACCGGCTCCAGATTTATCAGCAATAAACCAGCCAGCCGGAAGGGCCGAGC
GCAGAAGTGGTCCTGCAACTTTATCCGCCTCCATCCAGTCTATTAATTGTTGCCGGGAAGCTAGAGTAAG
TAGTTCGCCAGTTAATAGTTTGCGCAACGTTGTTGCCATTGCTACAGGCATCGTGGTGTCACGCTCGTCG
TTTGGTATGGCTTCATTCAGCTCCGGTTCCCAACGATCAAGGCGAGTTACATGATCCCCCATGTTGTGCA
AAAAAGCGGTTAGCTCCTTCGGTCCTCCGATCGTTGTCAGAAGTAAGTTGGCCGCAGTGTTATCACTCAT
GGTTATGGCAGCACTGCATAATTCTCTTACTGTCATGCCATCCGTAAGATGCTTTTCTGTGACTGGTGAG
TACTCAACCAAGTCATTCTGAGAATAGTGTATGCGGCGACCGAGTTGCTCTTGCCCGGCGTCAATACGGG
ATAATACCGCGCCACATAGCAGAACTTTAAAAGTGCTCATCATTGGAAAACGTTCTTCGGGGCGAAAACT
CTCAAGGATCTTACCGCTGTTGAGATCCAGTTCGATGTAACCCACTCGTGCACCCAACTGATCTTCAGCA
TCTTTTACTTTCACCAGCGTTTCTGGGTGAGCAAAAACAGGAAGGCAAAATGCCGCAAAAAAGGGAATAA
GGGCGACACGGAAATGTTGAATACTCATACTCTTCCTTTTTCAATATTATTGAAGCATTTATCAGGGTTA
TTGTCTCATGAGCGGATACATATTTGAATGTATTTAGAAAAATAAACAAATAGGGGTTCCGCGCACATTT
CCCCGAAAAGTGCCACCTGACG
