>Addgene plasmid #51964 | Yellow Cameleon-Nano50/pcDNA3 | depositor partial sequence | sequence record 80002 | insert
ATGGTGAGCAAGGGCGAGGAGCTGTTCACCGGGGTGGTGCCCATCCTGGTCGAGCTGGACGGCGACGTAA
ACGGCCACAGGTTCAGCGTGTCCGGCGAGGGCGAGGGCGATGCCACCTACGGCAAGCTGACCCTGAAGTT
CATCTGCACCACCGGCAAGCTGCCCGTGCCCTGGCCCACCCTCGTGACCACCCTGACCTGGGGCGTGCAG
TGCTTCAGCCGCTACCCCGACCACATGAAGCAGCACGACTTCTTCAAGTCCGCCATGCCCGAAGGCTACG
TCCAGGAGCGTACCATCTTCTTCAAGGACGACGGCAACTACAAGACCCGCGCCGAGGTGAAGTTCGAGGG
CGACACCCTGGTGAACCGCATCGAGCTGAAGGGCATCGACTTCAAGGAGGACGGCAACATCCTGGGGCAC
AAGCTGGAGTACAACTACATCAGCCACAACGTCTATATCACCGCCGACAAGCAGAAGAACGGCATCAAGG
CCCACTTCAAGATCCGCCACAACATCGAGGACGGCAGCGTGCAGCTCGCCGACCACTACCAGCAGAACAC
CCCCATCGGCGACGGCCCCGTGCTGCTGCCCGACAACCACTACCTGAGCACCCAGTCCGCCCTGAGCAAA
GACCCCAACGAGAAGCGCGATCACATGGTCCTGCTGGAGTTCGTGACCGCCGCCCGCATGCATGACCAAC
TGACAGAAGAGCAGATTGCAGAGTTCAAAGAAGCCTTCTCATTATTCGACAAGGATGGGGACGGCACCAT
CACCACAAAGGAACTTGGCACCGTTATGAGGTCGCTTGGACAAAACCCAACGGAAGCAGAATTGCAGGAT
ATGATCAATGAAGTCGATGCTGATGGCAATGGAACGATTTACTTTCCTGAATTTCTTACTATGATGGCTA
GAAAAATGAAGGACACAGACAGCGAAGAGGAAATCCGAGAAGCATTCCGTGTTTTTGACAAGGATGGGAA
CGGCTACATCAGCGCTGCTGAATTACGTCACGTCATGACAAACCTCGGGGAGAAGTTAACAGATGAAGAA
GTTGATGAAATGATAAGGGAAGCAGATATCGATGGTGATGGCCAAGTAAACTATGAAGAGTTTGTACAAA
TGATGACAGCAAAGGGGGGCTCCAAGAGGCGCTGGAAGAAAAACTTCATTGCCGTCAGCGCTGCCAACCG
GTTCAAGAAGATCTCCAGCTCCGGGGCACTGGAGCTCATGGACGGCGGCGTGCAGCTCGCCGACCACTAC
CAGCAGAACACCCCCATCGGCGACGGCCCCGTGCTGCTGCCCGACAACCACTACCTGAGCTACCAGTCCG
CCCTGAGCAAAGACCCCAACGAGAAGCGCGATCACATGGTCCTGCTGGAGTTCGTGACCGCCGCCGGGAT
CACTCTCGGCATGGACGAGCTGTACAAGGGTGGCAGCGGTGGCATGGTGAGCAAGGGCGAGGAGCTGTTC
ACCGGGGTGGTGCCCATCCTGGTCGAGCTGGACGGCGACGTAAACGGCCACAAGTTCAGCGTGTCCGGCG
AGGGCGAGGGCGATGCCACCTACGGCAAGCTGACCCTGAAGCTGATCTGCACCACCGGCAAGCTGCCCGT
GCCCTGGCCCACCCTCGTGACCACCCTGGGCTACGGCCTGCAGTGCTTCGCCCGCTACCCCGACCACATG
AAGCAGCACGACTTCTTCAAGTCCGCCATGCCCGAAGGCTACGTCCAGGAGCGCACCATCTTCTTCAAGG
ACGACGGCAACTACAAGACCCGCGCCGAGGTGAAGTTCGAGGGCGACACCCTGGTGAACCGCATCGAGCT
GAAGGGCATCGACTTCAAGGAGGACGGCAACATCCTGGGGCACAAGCTGGAGTACAACTACAACAGCCAC
AACGTCTATATCACCGCCGACAAGCAGAAGAACGGCATCAAGGCCAACTTCAAGATCCGCCACAACATCG
AGTAA
