>Addgene plasmid #51964 | Yellow Cameleon-Nano50/pcDNA3 | addgene partial sequence | sequence record 81033 | CMV-F 5'-CGCAAATGGGCGGTAGGCGTG-3'
CTCTCGGCTACTAGAGAACCCACTGCTTACTGGCTTATCGAAATTAATACGACTCACTATAGGGAGACCC
AAGCTTGGTACCGAGCTCGGATCCCATGGTGAGCAAGGGCGAGGAGCTGTTCACCGGGGTGGTGCCCATC
CTGGTCGAGCTGGACGGCGACGTAAACGGCCACAGGTTCAGCGTGTCCGGCGAGGGCGAGGGCGATGCCA
CCTACGGCAAGCTGACCCTGAAGTTCATCTGCACCACCGGCAAGCTGCCCGTGCCCTGGCCCACCCTCGT
GACCACCCTGACCTGGGGCGTGCAGTGCTTCAGCCGCTACCCCGACCACATGAAGCAGCACGACTTCTTC
AAGTCCGCCATGCCCGAAGGCTACGTCCAGGAGCGTACCATCTTCTTCAAGGACGACGGCAACTACAAGA
CCCGCGCCGAGGTGAAGTTCGAGGGCGACACCCTGGTGAACCGCATCGAGCTGAAGGGCATCGACTTCAA
GGAGGACGGCAACATCCTGGGGCACAAGCTGGAGTACAACTACATCAGCCACAACGTCTATATCACCGCC
GACAAGCAGAAGAACGGCATCAAGGCCCACTTCAAGATCCGCCACAACATCGAGGACGGCAGCGTGCAGC
TCGCCGACCACTACCAGCAGAACACCCCCATCGGCGACGGCCCCGTGCTGCTGCCCGACAACCACTACCT
GAGCACCCAGTCCGCCCTGAGCAAAGACCCCAACGAGAAGCGCGATCACATGGTCCTGCTGGAGTTCGTG
ACCGCCGCCCGCATGCATGACCAACTGACAGAAGAGCAGATTGCAGAGTTCAAAGAAGCCTTCTCATTAT
TCGACAAGGATGGG
