>Addgene plasmid #51964 | Yellow Cameleon-Nano50/pcDNA3 | addgene partial sequence | sequence record 81383 | nagacam-F 5'-acaaacctcggggagaagtt-3'
GCAGATATCGATGGTGATGGCCAAGTAAACTATGAAGAGTTTGTACAAATGATGACAGCAAAGGGGGGCT
CCAAGAGGCGCTGGAAGAAAAACTTCATTGCCGTCAGCGCTGCCAACCGGTTCAAGAAGATCTCCAGCTC
CGGGGCACTGGAGCTCATGGACGGCGGCGTGCAGCTCGCCGACCACTACCAGCAGAACACCCCCATCGGC
GACGGCCCCGTGCTGCTGCCCGACAACCACTACCTGAGCTACCAGTCCGCCCTGAGCAAAGACCCCAACG
AGAAGCGCGATCACATGGTCCTGCTGGAGTTCGTGACCGCCGCCGGGATCACTCTCGGCATGGACGAGCT
GTACAAGGGTGGCAGCGGTGGCATGGTGAGCAAGGGCGAGGAGCTGTTCACCGGGGTGGTGCCCATCCTG
GTCGAGCTGGACGGCGACGTAAACGGCCACAAGTTCAGCGTGTCCGGCGAGGGCGAGGGCGATGCCACCT
ACGGCAAGCTGACCCTGAAGCTGATCTGCACCACCGGCAAGCTGCCCGTGCCCTGGCCCACCCTCGTGAC
CACCCTGGGCTACGGCCTGCAGTGCTTCGCCCGCTACCCCGACCACATGAAGCAGCACGACTTCTTCAAG
TCCGCCATGCCCGAAGGCTACGTCCAGGAGCGCACCATCTTCTTCAAGGACGACGGCAACTACAAGACCC
GCGCCGAGGTGAAGTTCGAGGGCGACACCCTGGTGAACCGCATCGAGCTGAAGGGCATCGACTTCAAGGA
GGACGGCAACATCCTGGGGCACAAGCTGGAGTACAACTACAACAGCCACAACGTCTATATCACCGCCGAC
AAGCA
